>Addgene plasmid #149653 | pBbdCas9S_Psyn-sgRNAmreB | addgene full sequence | sequence record 318566 | Addgene NGS Result
CCTGCACTAGATCCCCGGCAAGTTCATCCTTAGGGTTTTCATATCTCTTAAAAAGTCAATTTCTGCTTGA
TTAATTTCTTGTGGATTATTGTTTTTGCGGTTTTTCATTTTTTATCTCCTTGAGTATTGAATTTTTTCTT
ATATATAAATATATAGCAAAAACTATTTTTGCCAACTTTTTTACAAAAAATTTTTTATTAAAACACTTAG
GGCTTTGCTAAATTCTCTTTTAAAAGAACTTAGTAAAGCCCTATGGATTTAAGAACTGATTATACTTACG
TAGTAAAAATACTACAGATATTAATAGTATAGACCATATCAAAATCATAATCAATTTATATTTATCTAAA
ATTGTAGTCCATACAAAATACAAAAAAATTAGGTTTTTCTAAATTCTATTTTAAAAGAACTTAGTAACAC
CTAATCTCTAAATTACTTACAAAATTCTAAAATTAGATTTTTAGTTCTTCATATTTCTTTAAAAGTTTTT
TAAGAAAATCTTTTTGATTTTCAAAAATTTCATGCATCATAAAACTAGTAAATTTGGATTTTTTTTTGTA
AAAATCATAACTTTCTTGGGTTTTAAGTTGAAATCTTAATGGTTTTATTGGATTTTGCCTAGATTTTTTT
AACGCCGGACTTTCTTTATCTTTTATAAAATTATAAGAATTTTTAATACCATTTTCTATTAAATAATCTT
CTTTTATAAGCCCCTCTTGCAGTGCAGTTGCTAATCTTAAATACTTATACGCTTGAGTTTTTGCTACATC
AAAGTCTTTTATAAAATCAAGAAAAGTTTTATAACCATCAAATTTATAATATTGATTATCTTTTATTTCT
TTTAAAATTTTAATATTTTCCACCCTGTGGAATATTTCTTTTTTGAAATTGTCATTTAACTTTTCCTTTA
GTGTCTTGTAATAAGAAATTTTACTTTCATTAATCATTAAATTTTGTTCAACATAAGTATCTATCTTTTT
TGTTAAAACTTTAACAACACGTTTTTTTTCCATAAAAATTTTCCTTTATTTTTGCAACATTTTCCTTAAT
TGATATAATTGTTACTATTTTAGATTTTTTAATATCCACTTAAGAATTAATCCCTCACTAGAATATTTTT
TATTATAGAATTCATATACATGTTTTTCTAAATCTATAAATTTATCAACAATTGCTTTATTATAGGGTGT
ATCTATCTTTTCTTTTCTTAATAATCGTCTCATATTCTTTAAATAACAACAAACACTGCCGGTTTTAAAC
CTAAATTCTATGTAATATATTTTTGAAAAAGTATATACATTTTCAACCCCGTTTATTTCATACTTTACAA
AAACATTATTTATTGGTTTTCTATAACCATAGTAAATGCCTAAAAATTTGTCCCCGTCTTTCATAGGATA
TAGATAAAGTTTTTGAATCTCTGATTTATCTAATAATTTTTCAAAAAAAATTATACACCGCTTTTGTTTG
TTACTAACTACTCTATGCAATGCCTTTAATATTTTTGTGTGATATATATTTTTATCACCTTTTTTTTCTT
TCAGCAGGAAGATACTTTCTTTTGGAAATTTAATTTTTTGTTCATTTATTCTTGCAGCCTTAAGTCCGAT
TTTCATATTTAATCCTTATATAGCCTTTCTATTTAATTCTTTTAAACTCAATAAACTTTTTTGGTTTTTC
ATTAGTTCTAATAATTCGCAATAATATGTGCAAAACACTTTATTGTATTCTATTTTCTTTTGGTTATTCA
AATATTCTTTTATAATTGGCTTTAGAAGTTCAATATTTACTTCTTTTTTTAGTTGTTCAATAAGGATATT
GAAAATGTTTGTTTTTAAATCTTGATAATTTTGTTGAGAATTTTCTTTTTTTCTTTCAATTGACTTCTCT
AATTTACGCTTTATATTGTTTAAATCGCTATATTTATGACTTTCAATAATAAAATGAGGCTTAAATTTGT
AATTTTCGTATATTTTTTGGAAACTTGTTTCTAATTGTTTAGAATTATATTCATTTTTTTCAAATTCTTT
TTGAGTGTTGCATAGAATTTCCTTTAATTTTTCTTGTTTTTCTTTCATACAAGATTTAGTAAAATGTATA
TTTTTATTTTTTAGTAATTTAATTTCTATTATTTTTATGATTTTAAGTATTTTGATTATATTATCTTTAT
CAATATTTAAATTGAATAAAATTGTAAGAAAAATTGAAAGAATTTTTTTACATAAAAAGTTACATTTATT
GAAGTAATTTCTTACTTGATACTTTTCTATTTCATTAATCTTTCTTTCTTCTTTTATATTATTTTTATTA
TTTAAACACTCCTTTAAATCTACACTCCCATTTTTAGTAAATCTATCTTTAAGGCCCCTTGAAACTCTAT
TTTGAAATCTTAAATCTTTTTTTTCTTGAAAGTATTTATAGATTTTTTGGTAACATTCTTTTTTTGAAAA
ATTAAGTTGATAGTATATTTCGGTCCCCAAATTTACCCCTAAGTGTTTGTGATAATTAGTTGTGACTTTA
AATTCTTTTTCTAATTTGTAAAGGTAATTTTGCAGTGTTTTTAGTTTAACGGGTGTTTGACTATTTCTTT
TAAGGTTTTCATTAAAGTAATAGAGTATGTTTTTTTGTGTGTATTTCTTATATGTTTTATTTATGTACGC
TAGTGTTGAGATAAGGACTACTAATTTATACTGTAATTTATTGTAGCAAGTTGTGGTTTTACTGGTTTTG
TTTATATTAGATAAGTTTTCCATTTATAGCTCCTTGAATACCGGATTTTTTATCTATAAAGTATATATAT
CACAATTTTGATTTAAAAGTAAATTCTTTTTTTAAAAATACAAAAATTTTTTATAAATTATATAGACCAT
GATATTGTATTAATACTAATTGATTTTAATTTAAGGTTGAACTAAAATAAACATAGTTTTGTAGAAAATA
ATTTTTCATTATTTTGCTACTTGATATTGGATCGTAAAAATATTAGGGCTTTACAAAGTTCTTTTAAAAG
AGAATTTAGTAAAGCCCTAAGTCTTTTAATAAAAAATTTTTTGTAAAAAAGTTGGCAAAAATAGTTTTTG
CTATATATTTATATATAAGAAAAAATTCAATACTCAAGGAGATAAAAAATGGAAAACTTAAACAATAATC
CACAAAAAATTAATCAAATAAATAAGCAAACTAATTTTATTGGTTTTGAAAATTTTATAGAACTTGATAA
TCAAGTTAATCAAACTAAAGAAAAAAGTAAATTAAGTAAGATAGGTAAGAAATTACCCGGAATAAGCAGT
CAAGTCTAGTGCGGCCGGAATTCTAAAGATCTTTGACAGCTAGCTCAGTCCTAGGTATAATACTAGTGAT
ATCTATTGCAACAACAGAGTTTTAGAGCTAGAAATAGCAAGTTAAAATAAGGCTAGTCCGTTATCAACTT
GAAAAAGTGGCACCGAGTCGGTGCTTTTTTTGGCGCGCCAAATAATGCCCGTGTCCCTGTTGAATAGGGA
CACGGTTTTTTAACAATTTTTTTATTCCTAGGCCTTAGTGGCCGGTACCCGGGGATCCTTATTACTGGCC
GCTTTCTAGCCTGGATACTTGTCTGGCTAGTTGCATTAGAGAGTCAGCTAGAGCCCTAGGGCTAGCTGTT
TGTGTATTCGGAGCCAGTGTAGTTTTTCTTTTTACTAACGATACGGGTAATAATTGATTGCCTTTTACAG
CCTGACCTTGAGACAATTGCAAAAGTCTGTCCACAGAGGTTTGACCTAATAATCTAAAATCTTGTTTGAT
AGTAGTAAGTGGAGGTATGTAGCAACTAGAATCTTCTGTATCATCATAACCCACAACTGAAATATCAGCC
CCAACTCTAAGTCCACTTTCAGTAATAGCTCGCATAGCTCCTAAAGCCATTTGATCATTAGCAACTAACA
TAGCAGTAGGGACAATGCCTTCATTTAACATTTGCATTGTTTGCTGAAATCCTGACATAGCAGACCAATC
TCCTTCTCTTTCTGCTATTGGTTGTATTTGATTTCTTGTTAAATACTTGTGCCATCCTGCTAATCTCAAT
CTGGCACTTACTGAACTTAAGGGACCTGCAAGTAGTGCAATTTGTTGATGGCCTAATGCAACAAGGTGTT
CAACTCCTAACCTTGTTCCATCTTCGTGAGAAAAAATTATAGAGTTTATTGGGGTTTGGTCCGACACATC
CAAAAACAATGCTGGAACATTAGTACATGCTGCTTCAACTGCAATCGCATCTTGGTCATCAAGAGGATAA
TTAATTATAAGTCCACTAACACGTTGAGCTAATAAATTATGTACTGCTGCCTTACAAGCCTCTACACCTG
ATCTCTCAACCATTGATACAACAACGCTTGCACCAAGTTGATCAGCTCTCGATTTAATTGCGGCTACAAT
TTGACTAGGCGCATGTAATGCAAGTGATGATGTGGCAACTCCAATTAAAAGTGATTGTTTCCCCGCAAGT
TGCTGAGCAACGCGATTTGGTATATAATTCAACTCTGCCATAGCTGCTTCAACCTTCTCTCTTGTTTTTG
CAGATACATGACTTGCTTGGTTCACAACTCTCGAAACCGTTTGGTAGCTAACCCCGGCATATTCAGCAAC
ATCATACAAAGTAACAGGTTTCATGGATCATTCCTCCATGATAAAATTTAAATTTCTGACTTTGGCAAAT
CCTTTTGCCTGTTAAAAAGAATAGCACAAAAATTAAAAAAAAAGAAACGCAAATAGCAATAGCATTAAAA
ATAATTATTATTATTTATTTCTTTGATTAAAATCAAAAGCCTTTAATGTATTTTCTTGATCTTTCATGCG
CTTAACGGTAAAATCCAAGGTATTAAGTTCACCTTCCACTTTTCTCTCTCTATCTTCTCTAGAAAATCAT
AAAAAATTTATTTGCTTTGTGAGCGGATAACAATTATAATAGATTCAATTGTGAGCGGATAACAATTTCA
CACAGAATTCATTAAAGAGGAGAAATTACATATGGATAAGAAATACTCAATAGGCTTAGCTATCGGCACA
AATAGCGTCGGATGGGCGGTGATCACTGATGAATATAAGGTTCCGTCTAAAAAGTTCAAGGTTCTGGGAA
ATACAGACCGCCACAGTATCAAAAAAAATCTTATAGGGGCTCTTTTATTTGACAGTGGAGAGACAGCGGA
AGCGACTCGTCTCAAACGGACAGCTCGTAGAAGGTATACACGTCGGAAGAATCGTATTTGTTATCTACAG
GAGATTTTTTCAAATGAGATGGCGAAAGTAGATGATAGTTTCTTTCATCGACTTGAAGAGTCTTTTTTGG
TGGAAGAAGACAAGAAGCATGAACGTCATCCTATTTTTGGAAATATAGTAGATGAAGTTGCTTATCATGA
GAAATATCCAACTATCTATCATCTGCGAAAAAAATTGGTAGATTCTACTGATAAAGCGGATTTGCGCTTA
ATCTATTTGGCCTTAGCGCATATGATTAAGTTTCGTGGTCATTTTTTGATTGAGGGAGATTTAAATCCTG
ATAATAGTGATGTGGACAAACTATTTATCCAGTTGGTACAAACCTACAATCAATTATTTGAAGAAAACCC
TATTAACGCAAGTGGAGTAGATGCTAAAGCGATTCTTTCTGCACGATTGAGTAAATCAAGACGATTAGAA
AATCTCATTGCTCAGCTCCCCGGTGAGAAGAAAAATGGCTTATTTGGGAATCTCATTGCTTTGTCATTGG
GTTTGACCCCTAATTTTAAATCAAATTTTGATTTGGCAGAAGATGCTAAATTACAGCTTTCAAAAGATAC
TTACGATGATGATTTAGATAATTTATTGGCGCAAATTGGAGATCAATATGCTGATTTGTTTTTGGCAGCT
AAGAATTTATCAGATGCTATTTTACTTTCAGATATCCTAAGAGTAAATACTGAAATAACTAAGGCTCCCC
TATCAGCTTCAATGATTAAACGCTACGATGAACATCATCAAGACTTGACTCTTTTAAAAGCTTTAGTTCG
ACAACAACTTCCAGAAAAGTATAAAGAAATCTTTTTTGATCAATCAAAAAACGGATATGCAGGTTATATT
GATGGGGGAGCTAGCCAAGAAGAATTTTATAAATTTATCAAACCAATTTTAGAAAAAATGGATGGTACTG
AGGAATTATTGGTGAAACTAAATCGTGAAGATTTGCTGCGCAAGCAACGGACCTTTGACAACGGCTCTAT
TCCCCATCAAATTCACTTGGGTGAGCTGCATGCTATTTTGAGAAGACAAGAAGACTTTTATCCATTTTTA
AAAGACAATCGTGAGAAGATTGAAAAAATCTTGACTTTTCGAATTCCTTATTATGTTGGTCCATTGGCGC
GTGGCAATAGTCGTTTTGCATGGATGACTCGGAAGTCTGAAGAAACAATTACCCCATGGAATTTTGAAGA
AGTTGTCGATAAAGGTGCTTCAGCTCAATCATTTATTGAACGCATGACAAACTTTGATAAAAATCTTCCA
AATGAAAAAGTACTACCAAAACATAGTTTGCTTTATGAGTATTTTACGGTTTATAACGAATTGACAAAGG
TCAAATATGTTACTGAAGGAATGCGAAAACCAGCATTTCTTTCAGGTGAACAGAAGAAAGCCATTGTTGA
TTTACTCTTCAAAACAAATCGAAAAGTAACCGTTAAGCAATTAAAAGAAGATTATTTCAAAAAAATAGAA
TGTTTTGATAGTGTTGAAATTTCAGGAGTTGAAGATAGATTTAATGCTTCATTAGGTACCTACCATGATT
TGCTAAAAATTATTAAAGATAAAGATTTTTTGGATAATGAAGAAAATGAAGATATCTTAGAGGATATTGT
TTTAACATTGACCTTATTTGAAGATAGGGAGATGATTGAGGAAAGACTTAAAACATATGCTCACCTCTTT
GATGATAAGGTGATGAAACAGCTTAAACGTCGCCGTTATACTGGTTGGGGACGTTTGTCTCGAAAATTGA
TTAATGGTATTAGGGATAAGCAATCTGGCAAAACAATATTAGATTTTTTGAAATCAGATGGTTTTGCCAA
TCGCAATTTTATGCAGCTGATCCATGATGATAGTTTGACATTTAAAGAAGACATTCAAAAAGCACAAGTG
TCTGGACAAGGCGATAGTTTACATGAACATATTGCAAATTTAGCTGGTAGCCCTGCTATTAAAAAAGGTA
TTTTACAGACTGTAAAAGTTGTTGATGAATTGGTCAAAGTAATGGGGCGGCATAAGCCAGAAAATATCGT
TATTGAAATGGCACGTGAAAATCAGACAACTCAAAAGGGCCAGAAAAATTCGCGAGAGCGTATGAAACGA
ATCGAAGAAGGTATCAAAGAATTAGGAAGTCAGATTCTTAAAGAGCATCCTGTTGAAAATACTCAATTGC
AAAATGAAAAGCTCTATCTCTATTATCTCCAAAATGGAAGAGACATGTATGTGGACCAAGAATTAGATAT
TAATCGTTTAAGTGATTATGATGTCGATGCCATTGTTCCACAAAGTTTCCTTAAAGACGATTCAATAGAC
AATAAGGTCTTAACGCGTTCTGATAAAAATCGTGGTAAATCGGATAACGTTCCAAGTGAAGAAGTAGTCA
AAAAGATGAAAAACTATTGGAGACAACTTCTAAACGCCAAGTTAATCACTCAACGTAAGTTTGATAATTT
AACGAAAGCTGAACGTGGAGGTTTGAGTGAACTTGATAAAGCTGGTTTTATCAAACGCCAATTGGTTGAA
ACTCGCCAAATCACTAAGCATGTGGCACAAATTTTGGATAGTCGCATGAATACTAAATACGATGAAAATG
ATAAACTTATTCGAGAGGTTAAAGTGATTACCTTAAAATCTAAATTAGTTTCTGACTTCCGAAAAGATTT
CCAATTCTATAAAGTACGTGAGATTAACAATTACCATCATGCCCATGATGCGTATCTAAATGCCGTCGTT
GGAACTGCTTTGATTAAGAAATATCCAAAACTTGAATCGGAGTTTGTCTATGGTGATTATAAAGTTTATG
ATGTTCGTAAAATGATTGCTAAGTCTGAGCAAGAAATAGGCAAAGCAACCGCAAAATATTTCTTTTACTC
TAATATCATGAACTTCTTCAAAACAGAAATTACACTTGCAAATGGAGAGATTCGCAAACGCCCTCTAATC
GAAACTAATGGGGAAACTGGAGAAATTGTCTGGGATAAAGGGCGAGATTTTGCCACAGTGCGCAAAGTAT
TGTCCATGCCCCAAGTCAATATTGTCAAGAAAACAGAAGTCCAGACAGGCGGATTCTCCAAGGAGTCAAT
TTTACCAAAAAGAAATTCGGACAAGCTTATTGCTCGTAAAAAAGACTGGGATCCAAAAAAATATGGTGGT
TTTGATAGTCCAACGGTAGCTTATTCAGTCCTAGTGGTTGCTAAGGTGGAAAAAGGGAAATCGAAGAAGT
TAAAATCCGTTAAAGAGTTACTAGGGATCACAATTCTGGAAAGAAGTTCCTTTGAAAAAAATCCGATTGA
CTTTTTAGAAGCTAAAGGATATAAGGAAGTTAAAAAAGACTTAATCATTAAACTACCTAAATATAGTCTT
TTTGAGTTAGAAAACGGTCGTAAACGGATGCTGGCTAGTGCCGGAGAATTACAAAAAGGAAATGAGCTGG
CTCTGCCAAGCAAATATGTGAATTTTTTATATTTAGCTAGTCATTATGAAAAGTTGAAGGGTAGTCCAGA
AGATAACGAACAAAAACAATTGTTTGTGGAGCAGCATAAGCATTATTTAGATGAGATTATTGAGCAAATC
AGTGAATTTTCTAAGCGTGTTATTTTAGCAGATGCCAATTTAGATAAAGTTCTTAGTGCATATAACAAAC
ATAGAGACAAACCAATACGTGAACAAGCAGAAAATATTATTCATTTATTTACGTTGACGAATCTTGGAGC
TCCCGCTGCTTTTAAATATTTTGATACAACAATTGATCGTAAACGATATACGTCTACAAAAGAAGTTTTA
GATGCCACTCTTATCCATCAATCCATCACTGGTCTTTATGAAACACGCATTGATTTGAGTCAGCTAGGAG
GTGACTAATAAAAGCTTGATCAGATCTCAGCTTTTTTTTGAAGTGCCTGGCAGTAAGTTGAAAAAATTTG
AAATAAACTTGGACTATGTTAATAAAAAAATACAAATTAACGAACAAAAAGATTTGAATTATTATATAAT
TTAGTTAAAAGCAATTTTAAATGAGGGAGGTTTCCATATGAGGGAAGCGGTGATCGCCGAAGTATCGACT
CAACTATCAGAGGTAGTTGGCGTCATCGAGCGCCATCTCGAACCGACGTTGCTGGCCGTACATTTGTACG
GCTCCGCAGTGGATGGCGGCCTGAAGCCACACAGTGATATTGATTTGCTGGTTACGGTGACCGTAAGGCT
TGATGAAACAACGCGGCGAGCTTTGATCAACGACCTTTTGGAAACTTCGGCTTCCCCTGGAGAGAGCGAG
ATTCTCCGCGCTGTAGAAGTCACCATTGTTGTGCACGACGACATCATTCCGTGGCGTTATCCAGCTAAGC
GCGAACTGCAATTTGGAGAATGGCAGCGCAATGACATTCTTGCAGGTATCTTCGAGCCAGCCACGATCGA
CATTGATCTGGCTATCTTGCTGACAAAAGCAAGAGAACATAGCGTTGCCTTGGTAGGTCCAGCGGCGGAG
GAACTCTTTGATCCGGTTCCTGAACAGGATCTATTTGAGGCGCTAAATGAAACCTTAACGCTATGGAACT
CGCCGCCCGACTGGGCTGGCGATGAGCGAAATGTAGTGCTTACGTTGTCCCGCATTTGGTACAGCGCAGT
AACCGGCAAAATCGCGCCGAAGGATGTCGCTGCCGACTGGGCAATGGAGCGCCTGCCGGCCCAGTATCAG
CCCGTCATACTTGAAGCTAGACAGGCTTATCTTGGACAAGAAGAAGATCGCTTGGCCTCGCGCGCAGATC
AGTTGGAAGAATTTGTCCACTACGTGAAAGGCGAGATCACCAAGGTAGTCGGCAAATAATGACGTCGCCG
GAGCGGTCGAGTTCTGGACCGACCGGCTCGGGTTCTCATGACCAAAATCCCTTAACGTGAGTTTTCGTTC
CACTGAGCGTCAGACCCCGTAGAAAAGATCAAAGGATCTTCTTGAGATCCTTTTTTTCTGCGCGTAATCT
GCTGCTTGCAAACAAAAAAACCACCGCTACCAGCGGTGGTTTGTTTGCCGGATCAAGAGCTACCAACTCT
TTTTCCGAAGGTAACTGGCTTCAGCAGAGCGCAGATACCAAATACTGTTCTTCTAGTGTAGCCGTAGTTA
GGCCACCACTTCAAGAACTCTGTAGCACCGCCTACATACCTCGCTCTGCTAATCCTGTTACCAGTGGCTG
CTGCCAGTGGCGATAAGTCGTGTCTTACCGGGTTGGACTCAAGACGATAGTTACCGGATAAGGCGCAGCG
GTCGGGCTGAACGGGGGGTTCGTGCACACAGCCCAGCTTGGAGCGAACGACCTACACCGAACTGAGATAC
CTACAGCGTGAGCTATGAGAAAGCGCCACGCTTCCCGAAGGGAGAAAGGCGGACAGGTATCCGGTAAGCG
GCAGGGTCGGAACAGGAGAGCGCACGAGGGAGCTTCCAGGGGGAAACGCCTGGTATCTTTATAGTCCTGT
CGGGTTTCGCCACCTCTGACTTGAGCGTCGATTTTTGTGATGCTCGTCAGGGGGGCGGAGCCTATGGAAA
AACGCCAGCAACGCGGCCTTTTTACGGTTCCTGGCCTTTTGCTGGCCTTTTGCTCACATGTTCTTT
Features (pLannotate 1.2.2; 11 found; start..end, strand, type, name):
   3323..3357    +  promoter       J23119(SpeI) promoter: bacterial promoter (Registry of Standard Biological Parts BBa J23119) modified to end with an SpeI site
   3379..3454    +  misc_RNA       gRNA scaffold: guide RNA scaffold for the Streptococcus pyogenes CRISPR/Cas9 system
   3565..4644    -  CDS            lacI: LACI_ECOLI - Experimental evidence at protein level: Swiss-Prot protein existence level 1. Repressor of the lactose operon. Binds allolactose as an inducer. From Escherichia coli (strain K12).
   4774..4878    -  CDS            fliD (fragment): FLID_BORBU - Protein inferred from homology: Swiss-Prot protein existence level 3. Required for the morphogenesis and for the elongation of the flagellar filament by facilitating polymerization of the flagellin monomers at the tip of growing filament. Forms a capping structure, which prevents flagellin subunits (transported through the central channel of the flagellum) from leaking out without polymerization at the distal end (By similarity). From Borrelia burgdorferi (strain ATCC 35210 / B31 / CIP 102532 / DSM 4680).
   4897..4941    +  promoter       T5 promoter: bacteriophage T5 promoter for E. coli RNA polymerase, with embedded lac operator
   4947..4967    +  protein_bind   lac operator (fragment): The lac repressor binds to the lac operator to inhibit transcription in E. coli. This inhibition can be relieved by adding lactose or isopropyl-β-D-thiogalactopyranoside (IPTG). lac repressor encoded by lacI
   5002..9106    +  CDS            dCas9 (fragment): catalytically dead mutant of the Cas9 endonuclease from the Streptococcus pyogenes Type II CRISPR/Cas system RNA-guided DNA-binding protein that lacks endonuclease activity due to the D10A mutation in the RuvC catalytic domain and the H840A mutation in the HNH catalytic domain
   9116..9241    +  CDS            hslU (fragment): HSLU_BORBU - Protein inferred from homology: Swiss-Prot protein existence level 3. ATPase subunit of a proteasome-like degradation complex; this subunit has chaperone activity. The binding of ATP and its subsequent hydrolysis by HslU are essential for unfolding of protein substrates subsequently hydrolyzed by HslV. HslU recognizes the N-terminal part of its protein substrates and unfolds these before they are guided to HslV for hydrolysis. From Borrelia burgdorferi (strain ATCC 35210 / B31 / CIP 102532 / DSM 4680).
   9278..10069   +  CDS            SmR: aminoglycoside adenylyltransferase (Murphy, 1985); aadA; confers resistance to spectinomycin and streptomycin
  10071..10117   +  CDS            BleoR (fragment): antibiotic-binding protein; Sh ble from Streptoalloteichus hindustanus; confers resistance to bleomycin, phleomycin, and Zeocin™
  10192..10780   +  rep_origin     ori: high-copy-number ColE1/pMB1/pBR322/pUC origin of replication
