[The description below was written by a language model from this plasmid's Addgene catalogue record and pLannotate feature annotations shown in this document.]
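Description:
pBbdCas9S_Psyn-sgRNAmreB is an all-in-one CRISPR interference plasmid of about 10.8 kb, built on the pBbdCas9S backbone and designed to knock down expression of the mreB gene in the Lyme disease spirochete Borrelia burgdorferi. In E. coli it replicates from a high-copy ColE1/pUC-type origin and is selected with spectinomycin through an aadA (SmR) aminoglycoside adenylyltransferase gene, which also confers streptomycin resistance. The first roughly 3.3 kb of the sequence carries no annotated features. The record does not state what lies there, so the elements that would maintain the plasmid in Borrelia cannot be identified from the table.

The payload consists of three expression units. Catalytically dead S. pyogenes Cas9 (D10A/H840A), which binds DNA under guide RNA direction without cutting it, sits downstream of a T5 promoter with lac operators, corresponding to the PpQE30 promoter listed in the catalogue entry. A divergently oriented lacI gene supplies the Lac repressor, so dCas9 production is held off until IPTG is added. The adjacent short match to Borrelia fliD is consistent with the flaB upstream region (PflaB) driving lacI, though the feature table does not label it as a promoter. A similar short hslU match lies just upstream of the resistance gene. The mreB-targeting spacer and the S. pyogenes gRNA scaffold are transcribed from Psyn, annotated as a J23119-derived synthetic constitutive promoter. Upon induction, the dCas9–sgRNA complex binds mreB and blocks its transcription, allowing selective depletion of this cell-shape determinant for studying gene function in B. burgdorferi. A small BleoR fragment appears to be a cloning remnant.
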