Addgene plasmid #149653: pBbdCas9S_Psyn-sgRNAmreB
Purpose: all-in-one CRISPRi vector for targeting B. burgdorferi mreB
Depositing lab: Christine Jacobs-Wagner. Depositing organization: Yale University. Publication: A CRISPR interference platform for selective downregulation of gene expression in Borrelia burgdorferi. Takacs CN, Scott M, Chang Y, Kloos ZA, Irnov I, Rosa PA, Liu J, Jacobs-Wagner C. Appl Environ Microbiol. 2020 Nov 30. pii: AEM.02519-20. doi: 10.1128/AEM.02519-20. PubMed 33257311.
Backbone
  Vector backbone: pBbdCas9S
  Backbone manufacturer: CJW lab
  Vector type: Bacterial Expression, CRISPR
Growth in bacteria
  Bacterial resistance: Spectinomycin, 50 μg/mL
  Growth temperature: 30°C
  Growth strain: NEB 5-alpha F' Iq
  Copy number: High Copy
Gene/Insert
  Gene/Insert name: dCas9, lacI, sgRNAmreB
  gRNA/shRNA sequence: ATATCTATTGCAACAACAGA
  Species: Synthetic
  Promoter: PflaB, PpQE30, Psyn
  Cloning method: Restriction Enzyme; 5′ cloning site Unknown (unknown if destroyed); 3′ cloning site Unknown (unknown if destroyed)
  Sequencing primers: 5′ Unknown
Terms and licenses: Academic/Nonprofit Terms; Industry Terms: Not Available to Industry
How to cite: pBbdCas9S_Psyn-sgRNAmreB was a gift from Christine Jacobs-Wagner (Addgene plasmid # 149653 ; http://n2t.net/addgene:149653 ; RRID:Addgene_149653)
